>Addgene plasmid #166886 | plRL58 | addgene full sequence | sequence record 339556 | Addgene NGS Result
TCCACACCTTCGAGGCCTACCGCAAGATGAAGACCCTGGAGACCCTGGACATCGAGCAGATGGACCGCGA
GACCCTGGACAAGCTGGCCTACGTGCTGACCCTGAACACCGAGCGCGAGGGCATCCAGGAGGCCCTGGAG
CACGAGTTCGCCGACGGCTCGTTCTCGCAGAAGCAGGTGGACGAGCTGGTGCAGTTCCGCAAGGCCAACT
CGTCGATCTTCGGCAAGGGCTGGCACAACTTCTCGGTGAAGCTGATGATGGAGCTGATCCCGGAGCTGTA
CGAGACCTCGGAGGAGCAGATGACCATCCTGACCCGCCTGGGCAAGCAGAAGACCACCTCGTCGTCGAAC
AAGACCAAGTACATCGACGAGAAGCTGCTGACCGAGGAGATCTACAACCCGGTGGTGGCCAAGTCGGTGC
GCCAGGCCATCAAGATCGTGAACGCCGCCATCAAGGAGTACGGCGACTTCGACAACATCGTGATCGAGAT
GGCCCGCGAGACCAACGAGGACGACGAGAAGAAGGCCATCCAGAAGATCCAGAAGGCCAACAAGGACGAG
AAGGACGCCGCCATGCTGAAGGCCGCCAACCAGTACAACGGCAAGGCCGAGCTGCCGCACTCGGTGTTCC
ACGGCCACAAGCAGCTGGCCACCAAGATCCGCCTGTGGCACCAGCAGGGCGAGCGCTGCCTGTACACCGG
CAAGACCATCTCGATCCACGACCTGATCAACAACTCGAACCAGTTCGAGGTGGACGCCATCCTGCCGCTG
TCGATCACCTTCGACGACTCGCTGGCCAACAAGGTGCTGGTGTACGCCACCGCCAACCAGGAGAAGGGCC
AGCGCACCCCGTACCAGGCCCTGGACTCGATGGACGACGCCTGGTCGTTCCGCGAGCTGAAGGCCTTCGT
GCGCGAGTCGAAGACCCTGTCGAACAAGAAGAAGGAGTACCTGCTGACCGAGGAGGACATCTCGAAGTTC
GACGTGCGCAAGAAGTTCATCGAGCGCAACCTGGTGGACACCCGCTACGCCTCGCGCGTGGTGCTGAACG
CCCTGCAGGAGCACTTCCGCGCCCACAAGATCGACACCAAGGTGTCGGTGGTGCGCGGCCAGTTCACCTC
GCAGCTGCGCCGCCACTGGGGCATCGAGAAGACCCGCGACACCTACCACCACCACGCCGTGGACGCCCTG
ATCATCGCCGCCTCGTCGCAGCTGAACCTGTGGAAGAAGCAGAAGAACACCCTGGTGTCGTACTCGGAGG
ACCAGCTGCTGGACATCGAGACCGGCGAGCTGATCTCGGACGACGAGTACAAGGAGTCGGTGTTCAAGGC
CCCGTACCAGCACTTCGTGGACACCCTGAAGTCGAAGGAGTTCGAGGACTCGATCCTGTTCTCGTACCAG
GTGGACTCGAAGTTCAACCGCAAGATCTCGGACGCCACCATCTACGCCACCCGCCAGGCCAAGGTGGGCA
AGGACAAGGCCGACGAGACCTACGTGCTGGGCAAGATCAAGGACATCTACACCCAGGACGGCTACGACGC
CTTCATGAAGATCTACAAGAAGGACAAGTCGAAGTTCCTGATGTACCGCCACGACCCGCAGACCTTCGAG
AAGGTGATCGAGCCGATCCTGGAGAACTACCCGAACAAGCAGATCAACGACAAGGGCAAGGAGGTGCCGT
GCAACCCGTTCCTGAAGTACAAGGAGGAGCACGGCTACATCCGCAAGTACTCGAAGAAGGGCAACGGCCC
GGAGATCAAGTCGCTGAAGTACTACGACTCGAAGCTGGGCAACCACATCGACATCACCCCGAAGGACTCG
AACAACAAGGTGGTGCTGCAGTCGGTGTCGCCGTGGCGCGCCGACGTGTACTTCAACAAGACCACCGGCA
AGTACGAGATCCTGGGCCTGAAGTACGCCGACCTGCAGTTCGACAAGGGCACCGGCACCTACAAGATCTC
GCAGGAGAAGTACAACGACATCAAGAAGAAGGAGGGCGTGGACTCGGACTCGGAGTTCAAGTTCACCCTG
TACAAGAACGACCTGCTGCTGGTGAAGGACACCGAGACCAAGGAGCAGCAGCTGTTCCGCTTCCTGTCGC
GCACCATGCCGAAGCAGAAGCACTACGTGGAGCTGAAGCCGTACGACAAGCAGAAGTTCGAGGGCGGCGA
GGCCCTGATCAAGGTGCTGGGCAACGTGGCCAACTCGGGCCAGTGCAAGAAGGGCCTGGGCAAGTCGAAC
ATCTCGATCTACAAGGTGCGCACCGACGTGCTGGGCAACCAGCACATCATCAAGAACGAGGGCGACAAGC
CGAAGCTGGACTTCTAAATACTCTGGCCATTTTTCTTTACCGCCTTTGAGTGAGCTGATACCGCTCGCCG
CAGCCGAACGACCGAGCGCAACGCGTGCGGCCGCTGATTAGCTAAGCAGAAGGCCATCCTGACGGATGGC
CTTTTTCTAGAAAAAAAAAAAGCGCCGCAACTGCGGCGCTTTTTTTTTTTTAATTAAGTGATAGATTGCG
ATGCGTGTGCTCGGTTGATATAATCTGTCAGATCAGGAGGACTTCGCATGTCGCGGTTGGATAAGTCCAA
GGTCATCAACTCGGCGCTGGAGCTGCTGAACGAGGTCGGTATCGAGGGACTGACCACGCGCAAGTTGGCC
CAAAAGCTCGGCGTGGAACAACCGACCCTCTACTGGCACGTGAAGAACAAGCGCGCGCTGCTGGATGCGT
TGGCCATCGAGATGCTGGATCGCCATCACACGCACTTTTGCCCCCTGGAGGGCGAGAGCTGGCAGGATTT
TCTGCGGAACAACGCGAAGTCGTTCCGGTGCGCCCTCCTGAGCCATCGGGATGGCGCCAAAGTCCACTTG
GGCACCCGCCCGACCGAGAAGCAATACGAGACCCTGGAGAACCAGCTGGCCTTCCTCTGTCAACAGGGTT
TTTCGTTGGAGAACGCCCTGTATGCCCTGTCCGCCGTGGGACACTTCACCTTGGGCTGCGTGTTGGAGGA
TCAGGAACATCAGGTGGCGAAAGAGGAACGGGAGACCCCCACGACGGATTCGATGCCCCCGTTGTTGCGC
CAGGCGATCGAACTGTTTGACCACCAGGGCGCCGAACCCGCCTTTTTGTTCGGGCTGGAGCTGATCATCT
GCGGGCTGGAAAAGCAACTGAAGTGCGAAAGCGGTTCGTGATAACGCCGAAAACCCCGCTTCGGCGGGGT
TTTGCCGCGGTCTGCGTTGTCGGGAAGATTTAAAATAAAAAAGGGGACCTCTAGGGTCCCCAATTAAATA
GTTAACACTAGTATTAAAAAAAAAAGCCCCGCGATTGCGGGGCTTTTTTTTTTCGACGGCGAGGGTTCCG
ACCGCTGCAACTCCCGGTGCAACCTTGTCCCGGTCTATTCTCTTCACTGCACCAGCTCCAATCTGGTGTG
AATGCCCCTCGTCTGTTCGCGCAGGCGGGGGGCTCTATTCGTTTGTCAGCATCGAAAGTAGCCAGATCAG
GGATGCGTTGCAACCGCGTATGCCCAGGTCAGAAGAGTCGCACAAGAGTTGCAGACCCCTGGAAAGAAAA
ATGGCCAGAGGGCGAAAACACCCTCTGACCAGCGGAGCGGGCGACGGGAATCGAACCCGCGTAGCTAGTT
TGGAAGAATGGGTGTCTGCCGACCACATATATGGGCCGGTCAAGATAGGTTTTTACCCCCTCTCGGCTGC
ATCCTCTAAGTGGAAAGAAATTGCAGGTCGTAGAAGCGCGTTGAAGCCTGAGAGTTGCACAGGAGTTGCA
ACCCGGTAGCCTTGTTCACGACGAGAGGAGACCTAGTTGGCACGTCGCGGATGGGGATCGCTGAAGACTC
AGCGCAGCGGGAGGATCCACTTGCACTGCACCCTAGGATGGCGATGAAGTACCAGATGGCGTCTGAGGCC
CGCGACGAGGCTATCGCTGAGGCGATGTCCAAGCTGGCCAAGACCTCCTGAAACGCAAAAAGCCCCCCTC
CCAAGGACACTGAGTCCTAAAGAGGGGGGTTTCTTGTCAGTACGCGAAGAACCACGCCTGGCCGCGAGCG
CCAGCACCGCCGCTCTGTGCGGAGACCTGGGCACCAGCCCCGCCGCCGCCAGGAGCATTGCCGTTCCCGC
CAGCTAGCCACCTGACGTCGGGGGGGGGGGAAAGCCACGTTGTGTCTCAAAATCTCTGATGTTACATTGC
ACAAGATAAAAATATATCATCATGAACAATAAAACTGTCTGCTTACATAAACAGTAATACAAGGGGTGTT
ATGAGCCATATTCAACGGGAAACGTCTTGCTCGAGGCCGCGATTAAATTCCAACATGGATGCTGATTTAT
ATGGGTATAAATGGGCTCGCGATAATGTCGGGCAATCAGGTGCGACAATCTATCGCTTGTATGGGAAGCC
CCATGCGCCAGAGTTGTTTCTGAAACATGGCAAAGGTAGCGTTGCCAATGATGTTACAGATGAGATGGTC
AGACTAAACTGGCTGACGGAATTTATGCCTCTTCCGACCATCAAGCATTTTATCCGTACTCCTGATGATG
CATGGTTACTCACCACTGCGATCCCCGGGAAAACAGCATTCCAGGTATTAGAAGAATATCCTGATTCAGG
TGAAAATATTGTTGATGCGCTGGCAGTGTTCCTGCGCCGGTTGCATTCGATTCCTGTTTGTAATTGTCCT
TTTAACAGCGATCGCGTATTTCGCCTCGCTCAGGCGCAATCACGAATGAATAACGGTTTGGTTGATGCGA
GTGATTTTGATGACGAGCGTAATGGCTGGCCTGTTGAACAAGTCTGGAAAGAAATGCATAATCTTTTGCC
ATTCTCACCGGATTCAGTCGTCACTCATGGTGATTTCTCACTTGATAACCTTATTTTTGACGAGGGGAAA
TTAATAGGTTGTATTGATGTTGGACGAGTCGGAATCGCAGACCGATACCAGGATCTTGCCATCCTATGGA
ACTGCCTCGGTGAGTTTTCTCCTTCATTACAGAAACGGCTTTTTCAAAAATATGGTATTGATAATCCTGA
TATGAATAAATTGCAGTTTCATTTGATGCTCGATGAGTTTTTCTAATCAGAATTGGTTAATTGGTTGTAA
CACTGGCAGAGCATTACGCTGACTTGACGGGACGGCGGCTTTGTTGAATAAATCGAACTTTTGCTGAGTT
GAAGGATCAGATCACGCATCTTCCCGACAACGCAGACCGTTCCGTGGCAAAGCAAAAGTTCAAAATCACC
AACTGGTCCACCTACAACAAAGCTCTCACCAACCGTGGCTCCCTCACGATATCAATAAACGAAAGGCTCA
GTCGAAAGACTGGGCCTTTCGTTTATCTGTTGTTTGAAAAAAAAAAGCGCCGCAACTGCGGCGCTTTTTT
TTTTGAATTCTCTGACCAGGGAAAATAGCCCTCTGACCTGGGGATTTGCGATCCCTATCAGTGATAGATA
TAATCTGGGAGGAGACGATTAATGCGTCTCGGTTTTTGTACTCGAAAGAAGCTACAAAGATAAGGCTTCA
TGCCGAAATCAACACCCTGTCATTTTATGGCAGGGTGTTTTTTTTTTGTCGACTTGGGGACCCTAGAGGT
CCCCTTTTTTATTTTTTTGGATGAAGAGCATTATCAATGGCTCTTCACAGGAAGCTTAAAAAAAAAAGCC
CCGCGATTGCGGGGCTTTTTTTTTTTAATACGGTTATCCACAGAATCAGGGGATAACGCAGGAAAGAACA
TGTGAGCAAAAGGCCAGCAAAAGGCCAGGAACCGTAAAAAGGCCGCGTTGCTGGCGTTTTTCCATAGGCT
CCGCCCCCCTGACGAGCATCACAAAAATCGACGCTCAAGTCAGAGGTGGCGAAACCCGACAGGACTATAA
AGATACCAGGCGTTTCCCCCTGGAAGCTCCCTCGTGCGCTCTCCTGTTCCGACCCTGCCGCTTACCGGAT
ACCTGTCCGCCTTTCTCCCCTCGGGAAGCGTGGCGCTTTCTCATAGCTCACGCTGTAGGTATCTCAGTTC
GGTGTAGGTCGTTCGCTCCAAGCTGGGCTGTGTGCACGAACCCCCCGTTCAGCCCGACCGCTGCGCCTTA
TCCGGTAACTATCGTCTTGAGTCCAACCCGGTAAGACACGACTTATCGCCACTGGCAGCAGCCACTGGTA
ACAGGATTAGCAGAGCGAGGTATGTAGGCGGTGCTACAGAGTTCTTGAAGTGGTGGCCTAACTACGGCTA
CACTAGAAGGACAGTATTTGGTATCTGCGCTCTGCTGAAGCCAGTTACCTTCGGAAAAAGAGTTGGTAGC
TCTTGATCCGGCAAACAAACCACCGCTGGTAGCGGTGGTTTTTTTGTTTGCAAGCAGCAGATTACGCGCA
GAAAAAAAGGATCTCAAGAAGATCCTTTGATCTTTTCTACGGGGTCTGACGCTCATGGAACAATAAACGA
AAGGCTCAGTCGAAAGACTGGGCCTTTCGTTTATCTGTTGTTTGAAAAAAAAAAGCCCCGCGATTGCGGG
GCTTTTTTTTTTCATATGTCTGACCAGGGAAAATAGCCCTCTGACCTGGGGATTTGACTTCCCTATCAGT
GATAGAGATAATCTGGGAGTCCCTATCAGTGATAGAGAACGCGGTATCGATATGTCGGACCTGGTGCTGG
GCCTGGCCATCGGCATCGGCTCGGTGGGCGTGGGCATCCTGAACAAGGTGACCGGCGAGATCATCCACAA
GAACTCGCGCATCTTCCCGGCCGCCCAGGCCGAGAACAACCTGGTGCGCCGCACCAACCGCCAGGGCCGC
CGCCTGGCCCGCCGCAAGAAGCACCGCCGCGTGCGCCTGAACCGCCTGTTCGAGGAGTCGGGCCTGATCA
CCGACTTCACCAAGATCTCGATCAACCTGAACCCGTACCAGCTGCGCGTGAAGGGCCTGACCGACGAGCT
GTCGAACGAGGAGCTGTTCATCGCCCTGAAGAACATGGTGAAGCACCGCGGCATCTCGTACCTGGACGAC
GCCTCGGACGACGGCAACTCGTCGGTGGGCGACTACGCCCAGATCGTGAAGGAGAACTCGAAGCAGCTGG
AGACCAAGACCCCGGGCCAGATCCAGCTGGAGCGCTACCAGACCTACGGCCAGCTGCGCGGCGACTTCAC
CGTGGAGAAGGACGGCAAGAAGCACCGCCTGATCAACGTGTTCCCGACCTCGGCCTACCGCTCGGAGGCC
CTGCGCATCCTGCAGACCCAGCAGGAGTTCAACCCGCAGATCACCGACGAGTTCATCAACCGCTACCTGG
AGATCCTGACCGGCAAGCGCAAGTACTACCACGGCCCGGGCAACGAGAAGTCGCGCACCGACTACGGCCG
CTACCGCACCTCGGGCGAGACCCTGGACAACATCTTCGGCATCCTGATCGGCAAGTGCACCTTCTACCCG
GACGAGTTCCGCGCCGCCAAGGCCTCGTACACCGCCCAGGAGTTCAACCTGCTGAACGACCTGAACAACC
TGACCGTGCCGACCGAGACCAAGAAGCTGTCGAAGGAGCAGAAGAACCAGATCATCAACTACGTGAAGAA
CGAGAAGGCCATGGGCCCGGCCAAGCTGTTCAAGTACATCGCCAAGCTGCTGTCGTGCGACGTGGCCGAC
ATCAAGGGCTACCGCATCGACAAGTCGGGCAAGGCCGAGA
Features (pLannotate 1.2.2; 14 found; start..end, strand, type, name):
   2428..2455    +  terminator     rrnB T2 terminator: transcription terminator T2 from the E. coli rrnB gene
   2568..3188    +  CDS            tetR: TETR2_ECOLX - Experimental evidence at protein level: Swiss-Prot protein existence level 1. TetR is the repressor of the tetracycline resistance element; its N-terminal region forms a helix-turn-helix structure and binds DNA. Binding of tetracycline to TetR reduces the repressor affinity for the tetracycline resistance gene (tetA) promoter operator sites. From Escherichia coli.
   3882..3968    +  CDS            33 (fragment): VINT_BPML5 - Also known as int. Protein inferred from homology: Swiss-Prot protein existence level 3. Integrase is necessary for integration of the phage into the host genome by site-specific recombination. From Mycobacterium phage L5 (Mycobacteriophage L5).
   4030..4134    -  CDS            32 (fragment): VG32_BPML5 - Protein predicted: Swiss-Prot protein existence level 4. From Mycobacterium phage L5 (Mycobacteriophage L5).
   4271..5086    +  CDS            KanR: aminoglycoside phosphotransferase; aph(3')-Ia; confers resistance to kanamycin in bacteria or G418 (Geneticin®) in eukaryotes
   5227..5298    +  CDS            TRA2_ECOLX (fragment): Protein predicted: Swiss-Prot protein existence level 4. Required for transposition of transposon Tn903. From Escherichia coli.
   5307..5356    +  terminator     rrnB T1 terminator (fragment): transcription terminator T1 from the E. coli rrnB gene
   5441..5458    +  promoter       PLtetO-1 promoter (fragment): modified phage lambda PL promoter with tet operator sites (Lutz and Bujard, 1997)
   5507..5567    +  misc_RNA       St1 gRNA scaffold (fragment): guide RNA scaffold for the Streptococcus thermophilus CRISPR/Cas9 system (Esvelt et al., 2013)
   5799..6387    -  rep_origin     ori: high-copy-number ColE1/pMB1/pBR322/pUC origin of replication
   6435..6484    +  terminator     rrnB T1 terminator (fragment): transcription terminator T1 from the E. coli rrnB gene
   6564..6590    +  promoter       PLtetO-1 promoter (fragment): modified phage lambda PL promoter with tet operator sites (Lutz and Bujard, 1997)
   6600..6621    +  promoter       tight TRE promoter (fragment): Tet-responsive promoter PTight, consisting of seven tet operator sequences followed by the minimal CMV promoter
   6632..2324    +  CDS            cas9-1 (across the origin): CAS9A_STRTD - Also known as csn1. Experimental evidence at protein level: Swiss-Prot protein existence level 1. CRISPR (clustered regularly interspaced short palindromic repeat) is an adaptive immune system that provides protection against mobile genetic elements (viruses, transposable elements and conjugative plasmids). CRISPR clusters contain spacers, sequences complementary to antecedent mobile elements, and target invading nucleic acids. CRISPR clusters are transcribed and processed into CRISPR RNA (crRNA). In type II CRISPR systems correct processing of pre-crRNA requires a trans- encoded
