[The description below was written by a language model from this plasmid's Addgene catalogue record and pLannotate feature annotations shown in this document.]
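Description:
plRL58 is an empty-backbone CRISPR interference vector optimized for Mycobacterium tuberculosis, derived from the plRL2 backbone and about 7.7 kb in size. It is maintained in E. coli through a ColE1/pMB1-type origin (the catalogue lists it as low copy, although the automated annotation labels this origin family high-copy) and is selected with kanamycin via an aph(3')-Ia resistance gene. It has no mycobacterial replication origin in the annotation. Instead it carries the attP region of mycobacteriophage L5, seen in the feature table as short fragments of the phage integrase and gene 32 flanking sequences. The integrase itself is deliberately absent, so chromosomal integration depends on co-transformation with a separate L5 integrase delivery plasmid. Without integrase retained in the strain, the integrated construct should be more stable against excision.

The payload is a tetracycline-inducible (Tet-On) CRISPRi system. A Streptococcus thermophilus CRISPR1 Cas9 coding sequence, which spans the plasmid numbering origin, sits downstream of tet operator-containing promoter elements. For a CRISPRi application this is expected to be a nuclease-dead form, although the feature table does not annotate the inactivating mutations. A second tet-regulated promoter fragment precedes the matching St1 guide RNA scaffold, where a targeting spacer is inserted by restriction enzyme cloning; no guide is present in this empty backbone. A constitutively encoded TetR repressor keeps both units off until a tetracycline-class inducer is added, and rrnB T1 and T2 terminators insulate the transcription units. The associated work used this platform for genome-wide, tunable gene knockdown to assess gene vulnerability in M. tuberculosis.
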