Addgene plasmid #166886: plRL58
Purpose: (Empty Backbone) Optimized M. tuberculosis CRISPRi plasmid; contains an L5 attP region (no L5 Integrase) that allows for integration when co-transformed with an L5 Integrase delivery plasmid (e.g. plRL19, ID #163634)
Depositing lab: Jeremy Rock. Depositing organization: Rockefeller University. Publication: Genome-wide gene expression tuning reveals diverse vulnerabilities of M. tuberculosis. Bosch B, DeJesus MA, Poulton NC, Zhang W, Engelhart CA, Zaveri A, Lavalette S, Ruecker N, Trujillo C, Wallach JB, Li S, Ehrt S, Chait BT, Schnappinger D, Rock JM. Cell. 2021 Jul 16. pii: S0092-8674(21)00824-2. doi: 10.1016/j.cell.2021.06.033. PubMed 34297925.
Backbone
  Vector backbone: plRL2
  Backbone manufacturer: Rock Lab
  Backbone size (bp): 7670
  Vector type: Bacterial Expression, CRISPR
  Promoter: Tet-On
Growth in bacteria
  Bacterial resistance: Kanamycin, 50 μg/mL
  Growth temperature: 37°C
  Growth strain: DH5alpha
  Growth instructions: Shake at 220rpm. For best yield, grow for >16 hours.
  Copy number: Low Copy
Gene/Insert
  Cloning method: Restriction Enzyme
  Sequencing primers: 3′ TTCCTGTGAAGAGCCATTGATAATG
Terms and licenses: Academic/Nonprofit Terms; Industry Terms: Not Available to Industry
How to cite: plRL58 was a gift from Jeremy Rock (Addgene plasmid # 166886 ; http://n2t.net/addgene:166886 ; RRID:Addgene_166886)
